Addgene plasmid #229260: pXTK023 [Origin_pSC101hs_PartType1]
Purpose: XanthoMoClo Golden Gate Part Plasmid for cloning, contains Origin_pSC101hs_PartType1
Depositing lab: Michael Springer. Depositing organization: Harvard Medical School. Publication: XanthoMoClo horizontal line A Robust Modular Cloning Genetic Toolkit for the Genera Xanthobacter and Roseixanthobacter. Soltysiak MPM, Ory ALH, Lee AD, Christophersen CE, Jalihal AP, Springer M. ACS Synth Biol. 2025 Apr 18;14(4):1173-1190. doi: 10.1021/acssynbio.4c00806. Epub 2025 Mar 13. PubMed 40080684.
Backbone
  Vector backbone: pXTK
  Vector type: Bacterial Expression
Growth in bacteria
  Bacterial resistance: Ampicillin, 100 μg/mL
  Growth temperature: 37°C
  Growth strain: DH5alpha
  Copy number: Low Copy
Gene/Insert
  Gene/Insert name: pSC101hs Origin (alt name: Origin_pSC101hs_PartType1)
  Species: Synthetic
  Cloning method: Restriction Enzyme; 5′ cloning site unknown (unknown if destroyed)
Terms and licenses: Academic/Nonprofit Terms; Industry Terms: Not Available to Industry
How to cite: pXTK023 [Origin_pSC101hs_PartType1] was a gift from Michael Springer (Addgene plasmid # 229260 ; http://n2t.net/addgene:229260 ; RRID:Addgene_229260)
