[The description below was written by a language model from this plasmid's Addgene catalogue record and pLannotate feature annotations shown in this document.]
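Description:
pXTK023 [Origin_pSC101hs_PartType1] is a Golden Gate part plasmid from the XanthoMoClo modular cloning toolkit, which was developed for genetic work in the bacterial genera Xanthobacter and Roseixanthobacter. It is built on the pXTK part-storage backbone, catalogued as a bacterial expression vector, and is about 3.9 kb by the full sequencing result. It is maintained in E. coli under ampicillin selection. The feature table shows the bla (TEM-type beta-lactamase) gene driven by its native AmpR promoter and followed by the bacteriophage fd terminator. The backbone also carries a ColE1/pMB1/pUC-type origin of replication.

The stored payload is a synthetic "pSC101hs" replication origin module, classed as a Type 1 part in the toolkit's assembly hierarchy. The annotation resolves it into the pSC101 ori sequence and the adjacent rep101 coding sequence. That gene encodes the RepA protein the origin needs to function, so the part is a self-contained replicon. The record does not explain the "hs" designation, and it does not state the flanking Type IIS restriction sites or overhangs; the cloning sites are listed as unknown. The catalogue lists the plasmid as low copy, yet the annotated backbone origin is described as a high-copy type. The record offers no explanation for this difference.

The plasmid is not an expression construct in its own right, and no promoter-driven cargo gene is annotated. Its stated purpose is cloning, as a source from which the pSC101hs origin can be released and combined with other toolkit parts in Golden Gate reactions to build assembled plasmids.
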