Features (pLannotate 1.2.2; 6 found; start..end, strand, type, name):
      1..589     +  rep_origin     ori: high-copy-number ColE1/pMB1/pBR322/pUC origin of replication
   1099..1321    +  rep_origin     pSC101 ori: low-copy replication origin that requires the Rep101 protein
   1369..2319    +  CDS            Rep101: RepA protein needed for replication with the pSC101 origin; rep101
   2898..2989    +  promoter       AmpR promoter: bla
   2990..3847    +  CDS            bla: BLAT_ECOLX - Experimental evidence at protein level: Swiss-Prot protein existence level 1. TEM-type are the most prevalent beta-lactamases in enterobacteria; they hydrolyze the beta-lactam bond in susceptible beta-lactam antibiotics, thus conferring resistance to penicillins and cephalosporins. TEM-3 and TEM-4 are capable of hydrolyzing cefotaxime and ceftazidime. TEM-5 is capable of hydrolyzing ceftazidime. TEM-6 is capable of hydrolyzing ceftazidime and aztreonam. TEM-8/CAZ-2, TEM- 16/CAZ-7 and TEM-24/CAZ-6 are markedly active against ceftazidime. IRT- 4 shows resistance to beta-lactamase in
   3854..3893    +  terminator     fd terminator: central terminator from bacteriophage fd (Otsuka and Kunisawa, 1982)
>Addgene plasmid #229260 | pXTK023 [Origin_pSC101hs_PartType1] | addgene full sequence | sequence record 464655 | Addgene NGS Result
TTGAGATCCTTTTTTTCTGCGCGTAATCTGCTGCTTGCAAACAAAAAAACCACCGCTACCAGCGGTGGTT
TGTTTGCCGGATCAAGAGCTACCAACTCTTTTTCCGAAGGTAACTGGCTTCAGCAGAGCGCAGATACCAA
ATACTGTTCTTCTAGTGTAGCCGTAGTTAGGCCACCACTTCAAGAACTCTGTAGCACCGCCTACATACCT
CGCTCTGCTAATCCTGTTACCAGTGGCTGCTGCCAGTGGCGATAAGTCGTGTCTTACCGGGTTGGACTCA
AGACGATAGTTACCGGATAAGGCGCAGCGGTCGGGCTGAACGGGGGGTTCGTGCACACAGCCCAGCTTGG
AGCGAACGACCTACACCGAACTGAGATACCTACAGCGTGAGCTATGAGAAAGCGCCACGCTTCCCGAAGG
GAGAAAGGCGGACAGGTATCCGGTAAGCGGCAGGGTCGGAACAGGAGAGCGCACGAGGGAGCTTCCAGGG
GGAAACGCCTGGTATCTTTATAGTCCTGTCGGGTTTCGCCACCTCTGACTTGAGCGTCGATTTTTGTGAT
GCTCGTCAGGGGGGCGGAGCCTATGGAAAAACGCCAGCAACGCGAGTCGGTCTCTCCGAGACAGTAAGAC
GGGTAAGCCTGTTGATGATACCGCTGCCTTACTGGGTGCATTAGCCAGTCTGAATGACCTGTCACGGGAT
AATCCGAAGTGGTCAGACTGGAAAATCAGAGGGCAGGAACTGCTGAACAGCAAAAAGTCAGATAGCACCA
CATAGCAGACCCGCCATAAAACGCCCTGAGAAGCCCGTGACGGGCTTTTCTTGTATTATGGGTAGTTTCC
TTGCATGAATCCATAAAAGGCGCCTGTAGTGCCATTTACCCCCATTCACTGCCAGAGCCGTGAGCGCAGC
GAACTGAATGTCACGAAAAAGACAGCGACTCAGGTGCCTGATGGTCGGAGACAAAAGGAATATTCAGCGA
TTTGCCCGAGCTTGCGAGGGTGCTACTTAAGCCTTTAGGGTTTTAAGGTCTGTTTTGTAGAGGAGCAAAC
AGCGTTTGCGACATCCTTTTGTAATACTGCGGAACTGACTAAAGTAGTGAGTTATACACAGGGCTGGGAT
CTATTCTTTTTATCTTTTTTTATTCTTTCTTTATTCTATAAATTATAACCACTTGAATATAAACAAAAAA
AACACACAAAGGTCTAGCGGAATTTACAGAGGGTCTAGCAGAATTTACAAGTTTTCCAGCAAAGGTCTAG
CAGAATTTACAGATACCCAGATCTCCCGGGAAAAGGACTAGTAATTATCATTGACTAGCCCATCTCAATT
GGTATAGTGATTAAAATCACCTAGACCAATTGAGATGTATGTCTGAATTAGTTGTTTTCAAAGCAAATGA
ACTAGCGATTAGTCGCTATGACTTAACGGAGCATGAAACCAAGCTAATTTTATGCTGTGTGGCACTACTC
AACCCCACGATTGAAAACCCTACAAGGAAAGAACGGACGGTATCGTTCACTTATAACCAATACGCTCAGA
TGATGAACATCAGTAGGGAAAATGCTTATGGTGTATTAGCTAAAGCAACCAGAGAGCTGATGACGAGAAC
TGTGGAAATCAGGAATCCTTTGGTTAAAGGCTTTGAGATTTTCCAGTGGACAAACTATGCCAAGTTCTCA
AGCGAAAAATTAGAATTAGTTTTTAGTGAAGAGATATTGCCTTATCTTTTCCAGTTAAAAAAATTCATAA
AATATAATCTGGAACATGTTAAGTCTTTTGAAAACAAATACTCTATGAGGATTTATGAGTGGTTATTAAA
AGAACTAACACAAAAGAAAACTCACAAGGCAAATATAGAGATTAGCCTTGATGAATTTAAGTTCATGTTA
ATGCTTGAAAATAACTACCATGAGTTTAAAAGGCTTAACCAATGGGTTTTGAAACCAATAAGTAAAGATT
TAAACACTTACAGCAATATGAAATTGGTGGTTGATAAGCGAGGCCGCCCGACTGATACGTTGATTTTCCA
AGTTGAACTAGATAGACAAATGGATCTCGTAACCGAACTTGAGAACAACCAGATAAAAATGAATGGTGAC
AAAATACCAACAACCATTACATCAGATTCCTACCTACATAACGGACTAAGAAAAACACTACACGATGCTT
TAACTGCAAAAATTCAGCTCACCAGTTTTGAGGCAAAATTTTTGAGTGACATGCAAAGTAAGTATGATCT
CAATGGTTCGTTCTCATGGCTCACGCAAAAACAACGAACCACACTAGAGAACATACTGGCTAAATACGGA
AGGATCTGAGGTTCTTATGGCTCTTGTATCTATCAGTGAAGCATCAAGACTAACAAACAAAAGTAGAACA
ACTGTTCACCGTTACATATCAAAGGGAAAACTGTCCATATGCACAGATGAAAACGGTGTAAAAAAGATAG
ATACATCAGAGCTTTTACGAGTTTTTGGTGCATTCAAAGCTGTTCACCATGAACAGATCGACAATGTAAC
AGATGAACAGCATGTAACACCTAATAGAACAGGTGAAACCAGTAAAACAAAGCAACTAGAACATGAAATT
GAACACCTGAGACAACTTGTTACAGCTCAACAGTCACACATAGACAGCCTGAAACAGGCGATGCTGCTTA
TCGAATCAAAGCTGCCGACAACACGGGAGCCAGTGACGCCTCCCGTGGGGAAAAAATCATGGCAATTCTG
GAAGAAATAGCGCTTTCAGCCGGCAAACCGGCTGAAGCCGGATCTGCGATTCTGATAACAAACTAGCAAC
ACCAGAACAGCCCGTTTGCGGGCAGCAAAACCCGTACCCTAGGCAATTGAGACCAGAGTAGCCCGCCTAA
TGAGCGGGCTTTTTTTTAATTCCCCTATTTGTTTATTTTTCTAAATACATTCAAATATGTATCCGCTCAT
GAGACAATAACCCTGATAAATGCTTCAATAATATTGAAAAAGGAAGAGTATGAGCATTCAGCATTTTCGT
GTGGCGCTGATTCCGTTTTTTGCGGCGTTTTGCCTGCCGGTGTTTGCGCATCCGGAAACCCTGGTGAAAG
TGAAAGATGCGGAAGATCAACTGGGTGCGCGCGTGGGCTATATTGAACTGGATCTGAACAGCGGCAAAAT
TCTGGAATCTTTTCGTCCGGAAGAACGTTTTCCGATGATGAGCACCTTTAAAGTGCTGCTGTGCGGTGCG
GTTCTGAGCCGTGTGGATGCGGGCCAGGAACAACTGGGCCGTCGTATTCATTATAGCCAGAACGATCTGG
TGGAATATAGCCCGGTGACCGAAAAACATCTGACCGATGGCATGACCGTGCGTGAACTGTGCAGCGCGGC
GATTACCATGAGCGATAACACCGCGGCGAACCTGCTGCTGACGACCATTGGCGGTCCGAAAGAACTGACC
GCGTTTCTGCATAACATGGGCGATCATGTGACCCGTCTGGATCGTTGGGAACCGGAACTGAACGAAGCGA
TTCCGAACGATGAACGTGATACCACCATGCCGGCAGCAATGGCGACCACCCTGCGTAAACTGCTGACGGG
TGAGCTGCTGACCCTGGCAAGCCGCCAGCAACTGATTGATTGGATGGAAGCGGATAAAGTGGCGGGTCCG
CTGCTGCGTAGCGCGCTGCCGGCTGGCTGGTTTATTGCGGATAAAAGCGGTGCGGGCGAACGTGGCAGCC
GTGGCATTATTGCGGCGCTGGGCCCGGATGGTAAACCGAGCCGTATTGTGGTGATTTATACCACCGGCAG
CCAGGCGACGATGGATGAACGTAACCGTCAGATTGCGGAAATTGGCGCGAGCCTGATTAAACATTGGTAA
ACCGATACAATTAAAGGCTCCTTTTGGAGCCTTTTTTTTTGGACGACCCTTGTCAGATCAAAGGATCTTC
